>Addgene plasmid #161651 | IDG_CACNG7_OE_1 | addgene full sequence | sequence record 319599 | Addgene NGS Result
CGTTACATAACTTACGGTAAATGGCCCGCCTGGCTGACCGCCCAACGACCCCCGCCCATTGACGTCAATA
ATGACGTATGTTCCCATAGTAACGCCAATAGGGACTTTCCATTGACGTCAATGGGTGGAGTATTTACGGT
AAACTGCCCACTTGGCAGTACATCAAGTGTATCATATGCCAAGTACGCCCCCTATTGACGTCAATGACGG
TAAATGGCCCGCCTGGCATTATGCCCAGTACATGACCTTATGGGACTTTCCTACTTGGCAGTACATCTAC
GTATTAGTCATCGCTATTACCATGGTGATGCGGTTTTGGCAGTACATCAATGGGCGTGGATAGCGGTTTG
ACTCACGGGGATTTCCAAGTCTCCACCCCATTGACGTCAATGGGAGTTTGTTTTGGCACCAAAATCAACG
GGACTTTCCAAAATGTCGTAACAACTCCGCCCCATTGACGCAAATGGGCGGTAGGCGTGTACGGTGGGAG
GTCTATATAAGCAGAGCTCTCTGGCTAACTGTCGGGATCAACAAGTTTGTACAAAAAAGTTGGCACCATG
AGTCACTGCAGCAGCCGCGCCCTGACCCTGCTGAGCAGCGTGTTTGGTGCGTGTGGCCTGCTCCTGGTAG
GCATCGCGGTCAGCACTGACTACTGGCTGTACATGGAAGAAGGCACAGTGCTACCGCAGAACCAGACCAC
CGAGGTCAAGATGGCCCTGCACGCCGGCCTCTGGCGAGTCTGCTTCTTTGCAGGTCGGGAGAAAGGTCGC
TGTGTGGCCTCAGAATATTTTCTTGAACCGGAGATCAATTTGGTGACGGAAAACACGGAGAATATTCTGA
AGACAGTGCGCACGGCCACCCCCTTCCCCATGGTCAGCCTCTTCCTCGTGTTCACGGCCTTCGTCATCAG
CAACATCGGCCACATCCGCCCGCAGAGGACCATTCTGGCTTTTGTCTCTGGCATCTTCTTCATACTATCG
GGCCTCTCCTTGGTGGTGGGCTTGGTTCTTTACATCTCCAGCATCAACGACGAGGTCATGAACAGGCCCA
GCAGCTCTGAGCAGTATTTTCATTATCGCTACGGGTGGTCTTTTGCCTTCGCCGCTTCCTCCTTCCTACT
CAAAGAGGGGGCCGGCGTGATGTCCGTGTACCTGTTCACCAAGCGCTACGCGGAGGAGGAGATGTACCGT
CCACACCCGGCCTTCTACCGCCCGCGTCTCAGCGACTGCTCCGACTACTCGGGCCAGTTCCTGCAGCCCG
AGGCGTGGCGCCGCGGCCGGAGCCCCTCCGACATCTCCAGCGACGTGTCCATCCAAATGACGCAGAACTA
CCCTCCCGCCATCAAGTACCCGGACCACCTGCACATCTCCACCTCGCCCTGCTTGCCAACTTTCTTGTAC
AAAGTGGTTGGTAAGCCTATCCCTAACCCTCTCCTCGGTCTCGATTCTACGTAGTAATGAGCTAGCGCTA
ACCGGTGGCGCGTTAAGTCGACAATCAACCTCTGGATTACAAAATTTGTGAAAGATTGACTGGTATTCTT
AACTATGTTGCTCCTTTTACGCTATGTGGATACGCTGCTTTAATGCCTTTGTATCATGCTATTGCTTCCC
GTATGGCTTTCATTTTCTCCTCCTTGTATAAATCCTGGTTGCTGTCTCTTTATGAGGAGTTGTGGCCCGT
TGTCAGGCAACGTGGCGTGGTGTGCACTGTGTTTGCTGACGCAACCCCCACTGGTTGGGGCATTGCCACC
ACCTGTCAGCTCCTTTCCGGGACTTTCGCTTTCCCCCTCCCTATTGCCACGGCGGAACTCATCGCCGCCT
GCCTTGCCCGCTGCTGGACAGGGGCTCGGCTGTTGGGCACTGACAATTCCGTGGTGTTGTCGGGGAAATC
ATCGTCCTTTCCTTGGCTGCTCGCCTGTGTTGCCACCTGGATTCTGCGCGGGACGTCCTTCTGCTACGTC
CCTTCGGCCCTCAATCCAGCGGACCTTCCTTCCCGCGGCCTGCTGCCGGCTCTGCGGCCTCTTCCGCGTC
TTCGCCTTCGCCCTCAGACGAGTCGGATCTCCCTTTGGGCCGCCTCCCCGCGTCGACTTTAAGACCAATG
ACTTACAAGGCAGCTGTAGATCTTAGCCACTTTTTAAAAGAAAAGGGGGGACTGGAAGGGCTAATTCACT
CCCAACGAAGACAAGATCTGCTTTTTGCTTGTACTGGGTCTCTCTGGTTAGACCAGATCTGAGCCTGGGA
GCTCTCTGGCTAACTAGGGAACCCACTGCTTAAGCCTCAATAAAGCTTGCCTTGAGTGCTTCAAGTAGTG
TGTGCCCGTCTGTTGTGTGACTCTGGTAACTAGAGATCCCTCAGACCCTTTTAGTCAGTGTGGAAAATCT
CTAGCAGTACGTATAGTAGTTCATGTCATCTTATTATTCAGTATTTATAACTTGCAAAGAAATGAATATC
AGAGAGTGAGAGGAACTTGTTTATTGCAGCTTATAATGGTTACAAATAAAGCAATAGCATCACAAATTTC
ACAAATAAAGCATTTTTTTCACTGCATTCTAGTTGTGGTTTGTCCAAACTCATCAATGTATCTTATCATG
TCTGGCTCTAGCTATCCCGCCCCTAACTCCGCCCATCCCGCCCCTAACTCCGCCCAGTTCCGCCCATTCT
CCGCCCCATGGCTGACTAATTTTTTTTATTTATGCAGAGGCCGAGGCCGCCTCGGCCTCTGAGCTATTCC
AGAAGTAGTGAGGAGGCTTTTTTGGAGGCCTAGGGACGTACCCAATTCGCCCTATAGTGAGTCGTATTAC
GCGCGCTCACTGGCCGTCGTTTTACAACGTCGTGACTGGGAAAACCCTGGCGTTACCCAACTTAATCGCC
TTGCAGCACATCCCCCTTTCGCCAGCTGGCGTAATAGCGAAGAGGCCCGCACCGATCGCCCTTCCCAACA
GTTGCGCAGCCTGAATGGCGAATGGG
[124 nt withheld, positions 2967-3090]
C
[91 nt withheld, positions 3092-3182]
A
[49 nt withheld, positions 3184-3232]
CCTTTGACGTTGGAGTCCACGTTCTTT
[37 nt withheld, positions 3260-3296]
ACCCTATCTCGGTCTATTCTTTTGATTTATAAGGGATTTTGCCGATTTCGGCCTATTGGTTAAAAAATGA
GCTGATTTAACAAAAATTTAACGCGAATTTTAACAAAATATTAACGCTTACAATTTAGGTGGCACTTTTC
GGGGAAATGTGCGCGGAACCCCTATTTGTTTATTTTTCTAAATACATTCAAATATGTATCCGCTCATGAG
ACAATAACCCTGATAAATGCTTCAATAATATTGAAAAAGGAAGAGTATGAGTATTCAACATTTCCGTGTC
GCCCTTATTCCCTTTTTTGCGGCATTTTGCCTTCCTGTTTTTGCTCACCCAGAAACGCTGGTGAAAGTAA
AAGATGCTGAAGATCAGTTGGGTGCACGAGTGGGTTACATCGAACTGGATCTCAACAGCGGTAAGATCCT
TGAGAGTTTTCGCCCCGAAGAACGTTTTCCAATGATGAGCACTTTTAAAGTTCTGCTATGTGGCGCGGTA
TTATCCCGTATTGACGCCGGGCAAGAGCAACTCGGTCGCCGCATACACTATTCTCAGAATGACTTGGTTG
AGTACTCACCAGTCACAGAAAAGCATCTTACGGATGGCATGACAGTAAGAGAATTATGCAGTGCTGCCAT
AACCATGAGTGATAACACTGCGGCCAACTTACTTCTGACAACGATCGGAGGACCGAAGGAGCTAACCGCT
TTTTTGCACAACATGGGGGATCATGTAACTCGCCTTGATCGTTGGGAACCGGAGCTGAATGAAGCCATAC
CAAACGACGAGCGTGACACCACGATGCCTGTAGCAATGGCAACAACGTTGCGCAAACTATTAACTGGCGA
ACTACTTACTCTAGCTTCCCGGCAACAATTAATAGACTGGATGGAGGCGGATAAAGTTGCAGGACCACTT
CTGCGCTCGGCCCTTCCGGCTGGCTGGTTTATTGCTGATAAATCTGGAGCCGGTGAGCGTGGGTCTCGCG
GTATCATTGCAGCACTGGGGCCAGATGGTAAGCCCTCCCGTATCGTAGTTATCTACACGACGGGGAGTCA
GGCAACTATGGATGAACGAAATAGACAGATCGCTGAGATAGGTGCCTCACTGATTAAGCATTGGTAACTG
TCAGACCAAGTTTACTCATATATACTTTAGATTGATTTAAAACTTCATTTTTAATTTAAAAGGATCTAGG
TGAAGATCCTTTTTGATAATCTCATGACCAAAATCCCTTAACGTGAGTTTTCGTTCCACTGAGCGTCAGA
CCCCGTAGAAAAGATCAAAGGATCTTCTTGAGATCCTTTTTTTCTGCGCGTAATCTGCTGCTTGCAAACA
AAAAAACCACCGCTACCAGCGGTGGTTTGTTTGCCGGATCAAGAGCTACCAACTCTTTTTCCGAAGGTAA
CTGGCTTCAGCAGAGCGCAGATACCAAATACTGTTCTTCTAGTGTAGCCGTAGTTAGGCCACCACTTCAA
GAACTCTGTAGCACCGCCTACATACCTCGCTCTGCTAATCCTGTTACCAGTGGCTGCTGCCAGTGGCGAT
AAGTCGTGTCTTACCGGGTTGGACTCAAGACGATAGTTACCGGATAAGGCGCAGCGGTCGGGCTGAACGG
GGGGTTCGTGCACACAGCCCAGCTTGGAGCGAACGACCTACACCGAACTGAGATACCTACAGCGTGAGCT
ATGAGAAAGCGCCACGCTTCCCGAAGGGAGAAAGGCGGACAGGTATCCGGTAAGCGGCAGGGTCGGAACA
GGAGAGCGCACGAGGGAGCTTCCAGGGGGAAACGCCTGGTATCTTTATAGTCCTGTCGGGTTTCGCCACC
TCTGACTTGAGCGTCGATTTTTGTGATGCTCGTCAGGGGGGCGGAGCCTATGGAAAAACGCCAGCAACGC
GGCCTTTTTACGGTTCCTGGCCTTTTGCTGGCCTTTTGCTCACATGTTCTTTCCTGCGTTATCCCCTGAT
TCTGTGGATAACCGTATTACCGCCTTTGAGTGAGCTGATACCGCTCGCCGCAGCCGAACGACCGAGCGCA
GCGAGTCAGTGAGCGAGGAAGCGGAAGAGCGCCCAATACGCAAACCGCCTCTCCCCGCGCGTTGGCCGAT
TCATTAATGCAGCTGGCACGACAGGTTTCCCGACTGGAAAGCGGGCAGTGAGCGCAACGCAATTAATGTG
AGTTAGCTCACTCATTAGGCACCCCAGGCTTTACACTTTATGCTTCCGGCTCGTATGTTGTGTGGAATTG
TGAGCGGATAACAATTTCACACAGGAAACAGCTATGACCATGATTACGCCAAGCGCGCAATTAACCCTCA
CTAAAGGGAACAAAAGCTGGAGCTGCAAGCTTAATGTAGTCTTATGCAATACTCTTGTAGTCTTGCAACA
TGGTAACGATGAGTTAGCAACATGCCTTACAAGGAGAGAAAAAGCACCGTGCATGCCGATTGGTGGAAGT
AAGGTGGTACGATCGTGCCTTATTAGGAAGGCAACAGACGGGTCTGACATGGATTGGACGAACCACTGAA
TTGCCGCATTGCAGAGATATTGTATTTAAGTGCCTAGCTCGATACATAAACGGGTCTCTCTGGTTAGACC
AGATCTGAGCCTGGGAGCTCTCTGGCTAACTAGGGAACCCACTGCTTAAGCCTCAATAAAGCTTGCCTTG
AGTGCTTCAAGTAGTGTGTGCCCGTCTGTTGTGTGACTCTGGTAACTAGAGATCCCTCAGACCCTTTTAG
TCAGTGTGGAAAATCTCTAGCAGTGGCGCCCGAACAGGGACTTGAAAGCGAAAGGGAAACCAGAGGAGCT
CTCTCGACGCAGGACTCGGCTTGCTGAAGCGCGCACGGCAAGAGGCGAGGGGCGGCGACTGGTGAGTACG
CCAAAAATTTTGACTAGCGGAGGCTAGAAGGAGAGAGATGGGTGCGAGAGCGTCAGTATTAAGCGGGGGA
GAATTAGATCGCGATGGGAAAAAATTCGGTTAAGGCCAGGGGGAAAGAAAAAATATAAATTAAAACATAT
AGTATGGGCAAGCAGGGAGCTAGAACGATTCGCAGTTAATCCTGGCCTGTTAGAAACATCAGAAGGCTGT
AGACAAATACTGGGACAGCTACAACCATCCCTTCAGACAGGATCAGAAGAACTTAGATCATTATATAATA
CAGTAGCAACCCTCTATTGTGTGCATCAAAGGATAGAGATAAAAGACACCAAGGAAGCTTTAGACAAGAT
AGAGGAAGAGCAAAACAAAAGTAAGACCACCGCACAGCAAGCGGCCGCTGATCTTCAGACCTGGAGGAGG
AGATATGAGGGACAATTGGAGAAGTGAATTATATAAATATAAAGTAGTAAAAATTGAACCATTAGGAGTA
GCACCCACCAAGGCAAAGAGAAGAGTGGTGCAGAGAGAAAAAAGAGCAGTGGGAATAGGAGCTTTGTTCC
TTGGGTTCTTGGGAGCAGCAGGAAGCACTATGGGCGCAGCGTCAATGACGCTGACGGTACAGGCCAGACA
ATTATTGTCTGGTATAGTGCAGCAGCAGAACAATTTGCTGAGGGCTATTGAGGCGCAACAGCATCTGTTG
CAACTCACAGTCTGGGGCATCAAGCAGCTCCAGGCAAGAATCCTGGCTGTGGAAAGATACCTAAAGGATC
AACAGCTCCTGGGGATTTGGGGTTGCTCTGGAAAACTCATTTGCACCACTGCTGTGCCTTGGAATGCTAG
TTGGAGTAATAAATCTCTGGAACAGATTTGGAATCACACGACCTGGATGGAGTGGGACAGAGAAATTAAC
AATTACACAAGCTTAATACACTCCTTAATTGAAGAATCGCAAAACCAGCAAGAAAAGAATGAACAAGAAT
TATTGGAATTAGATAAATGGGCAAGTTTGTGGAATTGGTTTAACATAACAAATTGGCTGTGGTATATAAA
ATTATTCATAATGATAGTAGGAGGCTTGGTAGGTTTAAGAATAGTTTTTGCTGTACTTTCTATAGTGAAT
AGAGTTAGGCAGGGATATTCACCATTATCGTTTCAGACCCACCTCCCAACCCCGAGGGGACCCTTGCGCC
TTTTCCAAGGCAGCCCTGGGTTTGCGCAGGGACGCGGCTGCTCTGGGCGTGGTTCCGGGAAACGCAGCGG
CGCCGACCCTGGGTCTCGCACATTCTTCACGTCCGTTCGCAGCGTCACCCGGATCTTCGCCGCTACCCTT
GTGGGCCCCCCGGCGACGCTTCCTGCTCCGCCCCTAAGTCGGGAAGGTTCCTTGCGGTTCGCGGCGTGCC
GGACGTGACAAACGGAAGCCGCACGTCTCACTAGTACCCTCGCAGACGGACAGCGCCAGGGAGCAATGGC
AGCGCGCCGACCGCGATGGGCTGTGGCCAATAGCGGCTGCTCAGCAGGGCGCGCCGAGAGCAGCGGCCGG
GAAGGGGCGGTGCGGGAGGCGGGGTGTGGGGCGGTAGTGTGGGCCCTGTTCCTGCCCGCGCGGTGTTCCG
CATTCTGCAAGCCTCCGGAGCGCACGTCGGCAGTCGGCTCCCTCGTTGACCGAATCACCGACCTCTCTCC
CCAGGGGGTACCACCATGGCCAAGCCTTTGTCTCAAGAAGAATCCACCCTCATTGAAAGAGCAACGGCTA
CAATCAACAGCATCCCCATCTCTGAAGACTACAGCGTCGCCAGCGCAGCTCTCTCTAGCGACGGCCGCAT
CTTCACTGGTGTCAATGTATATCATTTTACTGGGGGACCTTGTGCAGAACTCGTGGTGCTGGGCACTGCT
GCTGCTGCGGCAGCTGGCAACCTGACTTGTATCGTCGCGATCGGAAATGAGAACAGGGGCATCTTGAGCC
CCTGCGGACGGTGCCGACAGGTGCTTCTCGATCTGCATCCTGGGATCAAAGCCATAGTGAAGGACAGTGA
TGGACAGCCGACGGCAGTTGGGATTCGTGAATTGCTGCCCTCTGGTTATGTGTGGGAGGGCCTGCAGCTG
CAGTAGTAAGAATTCTAGATCTTGAGACAAATGGCAGTATTCATCCACAATTTTAAAAGAAAAGGGGGGA
TTGGGGGGTACAGTGCAGGGGAAAGAATAGTAGACATAATAGCAACAGACATACAAACTAAAGAATTACA
AAAACAAATTACAAAAATTCAAAATTTTCGGGTTTATTACAGGGACAGCAGAGATCCACTTTGGCGCCGG
CTCGAGGGGGCCCGGGGTTATTAATAGTAATCAATTACGGGGTCATTAGTTCATAGCCCATATATGGAGT
TCCG
Features (pLannotate 1.2.2; 32 found; start..end, strand, type, name):
      1..304     +  enhancer       CMV enhancer: human cytomegalovirus immediate early enhancer
    305..508     +  promoter       CMV promoter: human cytomegalovirus (CMV) immediate early promoter
    532..549     +  protein_bind   attB1 (fragment): mutant version of attB; core recombination site for the Gateway® BP reaction BP Clonase™
    558..1382    +  CDS            CACNG7: CCG7_HUMAN - Experimental evidence at protein level: Swiss-Prot protein existence level 1. Regulates the activity of L-type calcium channels that contain CACNA1C as pore-forming subunit (PubMed:21127204). Regulates the trafficking and gating properties of AMPA-selective glutamate receptors (AMPARs). Promotes their targeting to the cell membrane and synapses and modulates their gating properties by slowing their rates of activation, deactivation and desensitization and by mediating their resensitization. Displays subunit-specific AMPA receptor regulation. Shows specificity only for GRIA1 and GR
   1390..1407    -  protein_bind   attB2 (fragment): mutant version of attB; core recombination site for the Gateway® BP reaction BP Clonase™
   1410..1451    +  CDS            V5 tag: epitope tag from simian virus 5
   1493..2081    +  misc_feature   WPRE: woodchuck hepatitis virus posttranscriptional regulatory element
   2132..2151    +  misc_feature   cPPT/CTS (fragment): central polypurine tract and central termination sequence of HIV-1
   2153..2386    +  LTR            3' LTR (ΔU3): self-inactivating 3' long terminal repeat (LTR) from HIV-1
   2464..2585    +  polyA_signal   SV40 poly(A) signal: SV40 polyadenylation signal
   2625..2760    +  rep_origin     SV40 ori: SV40 origin of replication
   2781..2799    -  promoter       T7 promoter: promoter for bacteriophage T7 RNA polymerase
   2807..2962    +  CDS            lacZα (fragment): LacZα fragment of β-galactosidase; lacZ fragment
   2967..3395    +  rep_origin     f1 ori (sequence partly withheld): f1 bacteriophage origin of replication; arrow indicates direction of (+) strand synthesis
   3448..3552    +  promoter       AmpR promoter: bla
   3553..4413    +  CDS            AmpR: β-lactamase; bla; confers resistance to ampicillin, carbenicillin, and related antibiotics
   4584..5172    +  rep_origin     ori: high-copy-number ColE1/pMB1/pBR322/pUC origin of replication
   5355..5447    +  CDS            lacI (fragment): lac repressor; lacI; The lac repressor binds to the lac operator to inhibit transcription in E. coli. This inhibition can be relieved by adding lactose or isopropyl-β-D-thiogalactopyranoside (IPTG).
   5460..5481    +  protein_bind   CAP binding site: CAP binding activates transcription in the presence of cAMP. E. coli catabolite activator protein
   5496..5526    +  promoter       lac promoter: promoter for the E. coli lac operon
   5534..5550    +  protein_bind   lac operator: The lac repressor binds to the lac operator to inhibit transcription in E. coli. This inhibition can be relieved by adding lactose or isopropyl-β-D-thiogalactopyranoside (IPTG). lac repressor encoded by lacI
   5595..5613    +  promoter       T3 promoter: promoter for bacteriophage T3 RNA polymerase
   5641..5867    +  promoter       RSV promoter: Rous sarcoma virus enhancer/promoter
   5868..6048    +  LTR            5' LTR (truncated): truncated 5' long terminal repeat (LTR) from HIV-1
   6095..6220    +  misc_feature   HIV-1 Ψ: packaging signal of human immunodeficiency virus type 1
   6204..6567    +  CDS            HIV-1 gag (fragment): gag protein from human immunodeficiency virus 1; gag
   6713..6946    +  misc_feature   RRE: The Rev response element (RRE) of HIV-1 allows for Rev-dependent mRNA export from the nucleus to the cytoplasm.
   7323..7349    +  CDS            Rev (fragment): human immunodeficiency virus 1 (HIV-1) Rev protein; rev; enhances nuclear export of unspliced and incompletely spliced viral mRNAs
   7350..7850    +  promoter       hPGK promoter: human phosphoglycerate kinase 1 promoter
   7862..8257    +  CDS            BSD: blasticidin S deaminase; Aspergillus terreus BSD; confers resistance to blasticidin
   8317..8434    +  misc_feature   cPPT/CTS: central polypurine tract and central termination sequence of HIV-1
   8493..8550    +  enhancer       CMV enhancer (fragment): human cytomegalovirus immediate early enhancer
