[The description below was written by a language model from this plasmid's Addgene catalogue record and pLannotate feature annotations shown in this document.]
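Description:
IDG_CACNG7_OE_1 is a mammalian overexpression construct for human CACNG7, built in the pLX304 backbone by Gateway cloning. Although catalogued simply as a mammalian expression vector, the feature table shows a third-generation, self-inactivating HIV-1 lentiviral architecture: an RSV promoter fused to a truncated 5' LTR drives production of the genomic RNA, followed by the Ψ packaging signal with a gag fragment, the Rev response element for Rev-dependent nuclear export, a cPPT/CTS element that aids nuclear import of the reverse-transcribed genome, and a ΔU3 3' LTR that silences LTR promoter activity after integration. An SV40 poly(A) signal and SV40 origin lie downstream of the 3' LTR. In bacteria the plasmid is maintained through a ColE1/pUC-type origin and ampicillin resistance (β-lactamase); an f1 origin and remnants of a lac/lacZα region with T7 and T3 promoters are also present. The annotation calls the origin high-copy, whereas the catalogue entry lists the plasmid as low copy.

Between the LTRs sit two expression units. A human PGK promoter drives blasticidin S deaminase, allowing blasticidin selection of transfected or transduced mammalian cells. Downstream, the CMV immediate-early enhancer and promoter drive the CACNG7 open reading frame, which is flanked by attB1 and attB2 sites left by the Gateway recombination and followed by a backbone-encoded C-terminal V5 epitope tag for antibody detection. A WPRE after the tag enhances transcript stability and expression. CACNG7 encodes a calcium channel gamma subunit family protein annotated as regulating L-type calcium channel activity and the trafficking and gating of AMPA-type glutamate receptors. The stated purpose is overexpression of CACNG7, and the design supports transient expression or stable, blasticidin-selected lines.
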