Addgene plasmid #161651: IDG_CACNG7_OE_1
Purpose: Overexpresses CACNG7
Depositing lab: Mike McManus. Depositing organization: University of California, San Francisco (UCSF).
Backbone
  Vector backbone: pLX304
  Vector type: Mammalian Expression
  Selectable markers: Blasticidin
Growth in bacteria
  Bacterial resistance: Ampicillin, 100 μg/mL
  Growth temperature: 30°C
  Growth strain: NEB Stable
  Copy number: Low Copy
Gene/Insert
  Gene/Insert name: CACNG7
  Species: H. sapiens (human)
  Entrez Gene: CACNG7
  Tag / fusion protein: V5 (C terminal on backbone)
  Cloning method: Gateway Cloning
Terms and licenses: Academic/Nonprofit Terms; Industry Terms: Not Available to Industry
How to cite: IDG_CACNG7_OE_1 was a gift from Mike McManus (Addgene plasmid # 161651 ; http://n2t.net/addgene:161651 ; RRID:Addgene_161651)
