>Addgene plasmid #161651 | IDG_CACNG7_OE_1 | depositor partial sequence | sequence record 313350 | Partial Sequence
ATGAGTCACTGCAGCAGCCGCGCCCTGACCCTGCTGAGCAGCGTGTTTGGTGCGTGTGGCCTGCTCCTGG
TAGGCATCGCGGTCAGCACTGACTACTGGCTGTACATGGAAGAAGGCACAGTGCTACCGCAGAACCAGAC
CACCGAGGTCAAGATGGCCCTGCACGCCGGCCTCTGGCGAGTCTGCTTCTTTGCAGGTCGGGAGAAAGGT
CGCTGTGTGGCCTCAGAATATTTTCTTGAACCGGAGATCAATTTGGTGACGGAAAACACGGAGAATATTC
TGAAGACAGTGCGCACGGCCACCCCCTTCCCCATGGTCAGCCTCTTCCTCGTGTTCACGGCCTTCGTCAT
CAGCAACATCGGCCACATCCGCCCGCAGAGGACCATTCTGGCTTTTGTCTCTGGCATCTTCTTCATACTA
TCGGGCCTCTCCTTGGTGGTGGGCTTGGTTCTTTACATCTCCAGCATCAACGACGAGGTCATGAACAGGC
CCAGCAGCTCTGAGCAGTATTTTCATTATCGCTACGGGTGGTCTTTTGCCTTCGCCGCTTCCTCCTTCCT
ACTCAAAGAGGGGGCCGGCGTGATGTCCGTGTACCTGTTCACCAAGCGCTACGCGGAGGAGGAGATGTAC
CGTCCACACCCGGCCTTCTACCGCCCGCGTCTCAGCGACTGCTCCGACTACTCGGGCCAGTTCCTGCAGC
CCGAGGCGTGGCGCCGCGGCCGGAGCCCCTCCGACATCTCCAGCGACGTGTCCATCCAAATGACGCAGAA
CTACCCTCCCGCCATCAAGTACCCGGACCACCTGCACATCTCCACCTCGCCCTGCTTGCCAACTTTCTTG
TACAAAGTGGTTGGTAAGCCTATCCCTAACCCTCTCCTCGGTCTCGATTCTACGTAG
